Addgene plasmid #237825: METTL3-P1
Purpose: Study the role and mechanism of the METTL3-P1 3' UTR in regulation gene function.
Depositing lab: Angela Ting. Depositing organization: University of Texas MD Anderson Cancer Center. Publication: Differentiation in the human urothelia is defined by distinct alternative polyadenylation. Le NB, Sona S, Santo B, Zhang Y, Ou R, Schweickart RA, Kochat V, Padron WI, Rai K, Lee SH, Yi JM, Wessely O, Lee BH, Ting AH. Cell Rep. 2026 Jan 13;45(1):116839. doi: 10.1016/j.celrep.2025.116839. PubMed 41533515.
Backbone
  Vector backbone: pmirGLO Dual-Luciferase miRNA Target Expression Vector
  Vector type: Mammalian Expression
Growth in bacteria
  Bacterial resistance: Ampicillin, 100 μg/mL
  Growth temperature: 37°C
  Growth strain: DH5alpha
  Copy number: High Copy
Gene/Insert
  Gene/Insert name: METTL3-P1 3'UTR
  Species: H. sapiens (human)
  Entrez Gene: METTL3 (a.k.a. IME4, M6A, MT-A70, Spo8, hMETTL3)
  Cloning method: Gibson Cloning
Terms and licenses: Academic/Nonprofit Terms; Industry Terms: Not Available to Industry
How to cite: METTL3-P1 was a gift from Angela Ting (Addgene plasmid # 237825 ; http://n2t.net/addgene:237825 ; RRID:Addgene_237825)
