[The description below was written by a language model from this plasmid's Addgene catalogue record and pLannotate feature annotations shown in this document.]
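Description:
METTL3-P1 is a mammalian dual-luciferase reporter plasmid built on the pmirGLO Dual-Luciferase miRNA Target Expression Vector, carrying a 3' UTR sequence from human METTL3, the gene for an m6A RNA methyltransferase subunit. It was assembled by Gibson cloning and the sequenced record is 7,466 nt. In bacteria it replicates from a high-copy ColE1/pUC-type origin and is selected with ampicillin through a β-lactamase gene under its own promoter. A ColE1-derived cer region is also annotated, which helps keep the plasmid monomeric.

The primary reporter is synthetic firefly luciferase (luc2) driven by a PGK promoter. The METTL3-P1 3' UTR is not annotated as a feature. It presumably lies in the unannotated stretch downstream of the luc2 coding sequence near the multiple cloning site remnant, where pmirGLO accepts test sequences, so that it becomes part of the firefly transcript. The "P1" label probably denotes one particular polyadenylation-site isoform of the UTR, given the associated work on alternative polyadenylation, but the record does not define it.

A second cassette uses the SV40 enhancer/early promoter to express human codon-optimised Renilla luciferase. This is followed in the same orientation by a neomycin/kanamycin phosphotransferase sequence and a synthetic poly(A) signal, an arrangement that provides both an internal normalisation control and potential G418 selection in mammalian cells. Several short annotated fragments (Tn5 transposase, large T antigen, T7 terminator, M13 ori, bom) are likely backbone remnants or annotation artefacts.

The stated purpose is to study how this METTL3 3' UTR regulates gene function. This would typically be read out as firefly signal relative to Renilla after transfection.
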