Features (pLannotate 1.2.2; 18 found; start..end, strand, type, name):
      1..589     +  rep_origin     ori: high-copy-number ColE1/pMB1/pBR322/pUC origin of replication
    747..1607    -  CDS            AmpR: β-lactamase; bla; confers resistance to ampicillin, carbenicillin, and related antibiotics
   1608..1712    -  promoter       AmpR promoter: bla
   1755..1847    +  CDS            tnpA (fragment): TN5P_ECOLX - Also known as tnp. Experimental evidence at protein level: Swiss-Prot protein existence level 1. Mediates transposition of transposon Tn5 by a 'cut and paste' mechanism. First, the monomeric transposase binds the 19 bp inverted DNA repeats flanking the transposon. Then, dimerization of the DNA- bound transposase creates a synaptic DNA complex. After nicking of the first DNA strand, excision of the transposon proceeds through a series of intermediates. The transposase then mediates the insertion of the transposon at a new site by strand transfer. The activity of the wild- type tran
   1868..1916    -  polyA_signal   poly(A) signal: synthetic polyadenylation signal
   1980..2772    -  CDS            NeoR/KanR (fragment): aminoglycoside phosphotransferase from Tn5; aph(3')-II (or nptII); confers resistance to neomycin, kanamycin, and G418 (Geneticin®)
   2823..3755    -  CDS            hRluc: Renilla luciferase human codon-optimized
   3806..4163    -  promoter       SV40 promoter: SV40 enhancer and early promoter
   4228..4279    +  misc_feature   bom (fragment): basis of mobility region from pBR322
   4280..4312    -  rep_origin     M13 ori (fragment): M13 bacteriophage origin of replication; arrow indicates direction of (+) strand synthesis
   4317..4385    +  CDS            large T antigen (fragment): large T antigen from SV40 (simian virus 40)
   4408..4529    +  polyA_signal   SV40 poly(A) signal: SV40 polyadenylation signal
   4551..4570    -  terminator     T7 terminator (fragment): transcription terminator for bacteriophage T7 RNA polymerase
   4578..4627    -  CDS            SET1 (fragment): solubility-enhancement tag derived from T7 phage gene 10B
   4634..4657    -  misc_feature   MCS (fragment): pUC18/19 multiple cloning site
   4813..6465    -  CDS            luciferase: firefly luciferase synthetic luc2 version of the luciferase gene
   6512..7011    -  promoter       PGK promoter: mouse phosphoglycerate kinase 1 promoter
   7068..7351    -  misc_feature   cer region: ColE1-derived recombination site that helps to maintain plasmids as monomers
>Addgene plasmid #237825 | METTL3-P1 | addgene full sequence | sequence record 471186 | Addgene NGS Result
TTGAAATCCTTTTTTTCTGCGCGTAATCTGCTGCTTGCAAACAAAAAAACCACCGCTACCAGCGGTGGTT
TGTTTGCCGGATCAAGAGCTACCAACTCTTTTTCCGAAGGTAACTGGCTTCAGCAGAGCGCAGATACCAA
ATACTGTCCTTCTAGTGTAGCCGTAGTTAGGCCACCACTTCAAGAACTCTGTAGCACCGCCTACATACCT
CGCTCTGCTAATCCTGTTACCAGTGGCTGCTGCCAGTGGCGATAAGTCGTGTCTTACCGGGTTGGACTCA
AGACGATAGTTACCGGATAAGGCGCAGCGGTCGGGCTGAACGGGGGGTTCGTGCACACAGCCCAGCTTGG
AGCGAACGACCTACACCGAACTGAGATACCTACAGCGTGAGCTATGAGAAAGCGCCACGCTTCCCGAAGG
GAGAAAGGCGGACAGGTATCCGGTAAGCGGCAGGGTCGGAACAGGAGAGCGCACGAGGGAGCTTCCAGGG
GGAAACGCCTGGTATCTTTATAGTCCTGTCGGGTTTCGCCACCTCTGACTTGAGCGTCGATTTTTGTGAT
GCTCGTCAGGGGGGCGGAGCCTATGGAAAAACGCCAGCAACGCGGCCTTTTTACGGTTCCTGGCCTTTTG
CTGGCCTTTTGCTCACATGTTCTTTCCTGCGTTATCCCCTGATTCTGTGGATAACCGTATTACCGCCTTT
GAGTGAGCTGATACCGGTTGGGCGTCGCTTGGTCGGTCATTTCGAATTACCAATGCTTAATCAGTGAGGC
ACCTATCTCAGCGATCTGTCTATTTCGTTCATCCATAGTTGCCTGACTCCCCGTCGTGTAGATAACTACG
ATACGGGAGGGCTTACCATCTGGCCCCAGTGCTGCAATGATACCGCGAGACCCACGCTCACCGGCTCCAG
ATTTATCAGCAATAAACCAGCCAGCCGGAAGGGCCGAGCGCAGAAGTGGTCCTGCAACTTTATCCGCCTC
CATCCAGTCTATTAATTGTTGCCGGGAAGCTAGAGTAAGTAGTTCGCCAGTTAATAGTTTGCGCAACGTT
GTTGCCATTGCTACAGGCATCGTGGTGTCACGCTCGTCGTTTGGTATGGCTTCATTCAGCTCCGGTTCCC
AACGATCAAGGCGAGTTACATGATCCCCCATGTTGTGCAAAAAAGCGGTTAGCTCCTTCGGTCCTCCGAT
AGTTGTCAGAAGTAAGTTGGCCGCAGTGTTATCACTCATGGTTATGGCAGCACTGCATAATTCTCTTACT
GTCATGCCATCCGTAAGATGCTTTTCTGTGACTGGTGAGTACTCAACCAAGTCATTCTGAGAATAGTGTA
TGCGGCGACCGAGTTGCTCTTGCCCGGCGTCAATACGGGATAATACCGCGCCACATAGCAGAACTTTGAA
AGTGCTCATCATTGGAAAACGTTCTTCGGGGCGAAAACTCTCAAGGATCTTACCGCTGTTGAGATCCAGT
TCGATGTAACCCACTCGTGCACCCAACTGATCTTCAGCATCTTTTACTTTCACCAGCGTTTCTGGGTGAG
CAAAAACAGGAAGGCAAAATGCCGCAAAAAAGGGAATAAGGGCGACACGGAAATGTTGAATACTCATACT
CTTCCTTTTTCAATATTATTGAAGCATTTATCAGGGTTATTGTCTCATGAGCGGATACATATTTGAATGT
ATTTAGAAAAATAAACAAATAGGGGTTCCGCGCACATTTCCCCGAAAAGTGCCACCTGACGTCTAAGAAA
CCATTACGTAGAAAGCCAGTCCGCAGAAACGGTGCTGACCCCGGATGAATGTCAGCTACTGGGCTATCTG
GACAAGGGAAAACGCAAGCGCAAAGAGGATCCTTATCGCTATCGATTCACACAAAAAACCAACACACAGA
TGTAATGAAAATAAAGATATTTTATTGCGGCCATCGTGATGGCAGGTTGGGCGTCGCTTGGTCGGTCATT
TCGAACCCCAGAGTCCCGCTCAGAAGAACTCGTCAAGAAGGCGATAGAAGGCGATGCGCTGCGAATCGGG
AGCGGCGATACCGTAAAGCACGAGGAAGCGGTCAGCCCATTCGCCGCCAAGCTCTTCAGCAATATCACGG
GTAGCCAACGCTATGTCCTGATAGCGGTCCGCCACACCCAGCCGGCCACAGTCGATGAATCCAGAAAAGC
GGCCATTTTCCACCATGATATTCGGCAAGCAGGCATCGCCATGGGTCACGACGAGATCCTCGCCGTCGGG
CATGCGCGCCTTGAGCCTGGCGAACAGTTCGGCTGGCGCGAGCCCCTGATGCTCTTCGTCCAGATCATCC
TGATCGACAAGACCGGCTTCCATCCGAGTACGTGCTCGCTCGATGCGATGTTTCGCTTGGTGGTCGAATG
GGCAGGTAGCCGGATCAAGCGTATGCAGCCGCCGCATTGCATCAGCCATGATGGATACTTTCTCGGCAGG
AGCAAGGTGAGATGACAGGAGATCCTGCCCCGGCACTTCGCCCAATAGCAGCCAGTCCCTTCCCGCTTCA
GTGACAACGTCGAGCACAGCTGCGCAAGGAACGCCCGTCGTGGCCAGCCACGATAGCCGCGCTGCCTCGT
CCTGCAGTTCATTCAGGGCACCGGACAGGTCGGTCTTGACAAAAAGAACCGGGCGCCCCTGCGCTGACAG
CCGGAACACGGCGGCATCAGAGCAGCCGATTGTCTGTTGTGCCCAGTCATAGCCGAATAGCCTCTCCACC
CAAGCGGCCGGAGAACCTGCGTGCAATCCATCTTGTTCAATCCCTCCGGAGCCTCCGCCACCTGATCCGC
CACCTCCGCTCCCACCACCGGTCTGCTCGTTCTTCAGCACGCGCTCCACGAAGCTCTTGATGTACTTACC
CATTTCATCTGGAGCGTCCTCCTGGCTGAAGTGGAGGCCCTTCACCTTCACGAACTCGGTGTTAGGGAAC
TTCTTAGCTCCCTCGACAATAGCGTTGGAAAAGAACCCAGGGTCGGACTCGATGAACATCTTAGGCAGAT
CGTCGCTGGCCCGAAGGTAGGCGTTGTAGTTGCGGACAATCTGGACGACGTCGGGCTTGCCTCCCTTAAC
GAGAGGGATCTCGCGAGGCCAGGAGAGGGTAGGCCGTCTAACCTCGCCCTTCTCCTTGAATGGCTCCAGG
TAGGCAGCGAACTCCTCAGGCTCCAGTTTCCGCATGATCTTGCTTGGGAGCATGGTCTCGACGAAGAAGT
TATTCTCAAGCACCATTTTCTCGCCCTCTTCGCTCTTGATCAGGGCGATATCCTCCTCGATGTCAGGCCA
CTCGTCCCAGGACTCGATCACGTCCACGACACTCTCAGCATGGACGATGGCCTTGATCTTGTCTTGGTGC
TCGTAGGAGTAGTGAAAGGCCAGACAAGCCCCCCAGTCGTGGCCCACAAAGATGATTTTCTTTGGAAGGT
TCAGCAGCTCGAACCAAGCGGTGAGGTACTTGTAGTGATCCAGGAGGCGATATGAGCCATTCCCGCTCTT
GCCGGACTTACCCATTCCGATCAGATCAGGGATGATGCATCTAGCCACGGGCTCGATGTGAGGCACGACG
TGCCTCCACAGGTAGCTGGAGGCAGCGTTACCATGCAGAAAAATCACGGCGTTCTCGGCGTGCTTCTCGG
AATCATAGTAGTTGATGAAGGAGTCCAGCACGTTCATTTGCTTGCAGCGAGCCCACCACTGAGGCCCAGT
GATCATGCGTTTGCGTTGCTCGGGGTCGTACACCTTGGAAGCCATGGTGGCTCCAGCCTTTGGTTCGAGA
CTGTTGTGTCAGAAGAATCAAGCTTTTTGCAAAAGCCTAGGCCTCCAAAAAAGCCTCCTCACTACTTCTG
GAATAGCTCAGAGGCCGAGGCGGCCTCGGCCTCTGCATAAATAAAAAAAATTAGTCAGCCATGGGGCGGA
GAATGGGCGGAACTGGGCGGAGTTAGGGGCGGGATGGGCGGAGTTAGGGGCGGGACTATGGTTGCTGACT
AATTGAGATGCATGCTTTGCATACTTCTGCCTGCTGGGGAGCCTGGGGACTTTCCACACCTGGTTGCTGA
CTAATTGAGATGCATGCTTTGCATACTTCTGCCTGCTGGGGAGCCTGGGGACTTTCCACACCCTAACTGA
CACACATTCCACAGCTGGTTCTTTCCGCCTCAGAAGGTACCTAACCAAGTTCCTCTTTCAGAGGTTATTT
CAGGCCATGGTGCTGCGCAGATCCGCGTATGCGGTGTGAAATACCGCACAGATGCGTAAGGAGAAAATAC
CGCATCAGGAAATTGTAAGCGTTAATATTTTGTTAAAATTCGATTTTACCACATTTGTAGAGGTTTTACT
TGCTTAAAAAAACCTCCCACATCTCCCCCTGAACCTGAAACATAAAATGAATGCAATTGTTGTTGTTAAC
TTGTTTATTGCAGCTTATAATGGTTACAAATAAAGCAATAGCATCACAAATTTCACAAATAAAGCATTTT
TTTCACTGCATTCTAGTTGTGGTTTGTCCAAACTCATCAATGTATCTTATCATGTCTGCTCGAAGCGGCC
GCCCCAAGGGGTTATGCTAGTTATTGCTCAGCGGTGGCAGCAGCCAACTCAGCTTCCTTTCGGGCTTTGT
TAGCAGCCGGATCAGCTTGCATGCCTGCAGGTCGACTAAGCACTTCCTTACAGAGCTAAGAATCCATAGC
CATGGCTCTGTAAGCTAAACCTGAAGAGTGATATTTGTACAATAGCTTTCTTCTTTATTTAAATAAACAT
TTGTATTGTAGTTGGGAACTCGAGGCTAGCGAGCTCGTTTAAACAACTAGAATTACACGGCGATCTTGCC
GCCCTTCTTGGCCTTAATGAGAATCTCGCGGATCTTGCGGGCGTCCAACTTGCCGGTCAGTCCTTTAGGC
ACCTCGTCCACGAACACAACACCACCGCGCAGCTTCTTGGCGGTTGTAACCTGGCTGGCCACATAGTCCA
CGATCTCCTTCTCGGTCATGGTTTTACCGTGTTCCAGCACGACGACTGCGGCGGGCAGCTCGCCGGCATC
GTCGTCGGGCAGGCCGGCGACCCCGGCGTCGAAGATGTTGGGGTGTTGCAGCAGGATGCTCTCCAGTTCG
GCTGGGGCTACCTGGTAGCCCTTGTATTTGATCAGGCTCTTCAGCCGGTCCACGATGAAGAAGTGCTCGT
CCTCGTCCCAGTAGGCGATGTCGCCGCTGTGCAGCCAGCCGTCCTTGTCGATGAGAGCGTTTGTAGCCTC
GGGGTTGTTAACGTAGCCGCTCATGATCATGGGGCCACGGACGCACAGCTCGCCGCGCTGGTTCACACCC
AGTGTCTTACCGGTGTCCAAGTCCACCACCTTAGCCTCGAAGAAGGGCACCACCTTGCCTACTGCGCCAG
GCTTGTCGTCCCCTTCGGGGGTGATCAGAATGGCGCTGGTTGTTTCTGTCAGGCCGTAGCCCTGGCGGAT
GCCTGGTAGGTGGAAGCGTTTGGCCACGGCCTCACCTACCTCCTTGCTGAGCGGCGCCCCGCCGCTGGCG
ATCTCGTGCAAGTTGCTTAGGTCGTACTTGTCGATGAGAGTGCTCTTAGCGAAGAAGCTAAATAGTGTGG
GCACCAGCAGGGCAGATTGAATCTTATAGTCTTGCAAGCTGCGCAAGAATAGCTCCTCCTCGAAGCGGTA
CATGAGCACGACCCGAAAGCCGCAGATCAAGTAGCCCAGCGTGGTGAACATGCCGAAGCCGTGGTGAAAT
GGCACCACGCTGAGGATAGCGGTGTCGGGGATGATCTGGTTGCCGAAGATGGGGTCGCGGGCATGACTGA
ATCGGACACAAGCGGTGCGGTGCGGTAGGGCTACGCCCTTGGGCAATCCGGTACTGCCACTACTGTTCAT
GATCAGGGCGATGGTTTTGTCCCGGTCGAAGCTCTCGGGCACGAAGTCGTACTCGTTGAAGCCGGGTGGC
AAATGGGAAGTCACGAAGGTGTACATGCTTTGGAAGCCCTGGTAGTCGGTCTTGCTATCCATGATGATGA
TCTTTTGTATGATCGGTAGCTTCTTTTGCACGTTGAGGATCTTTTGCAGCCCTTTCTTGCTCACGAATAC
GACGGTGGGCTGGCTGATGCCCATGCTGTTCAGCAGCTCGCGCTCGTTGTAGATGTCGTTAGCTGGGGCC
ACAGCCACACCGATGAACAGGGCACCCAACACGGGCATGAAGAACTGCAAGCTATTCTCGCTGCACACCA
CGATCCGATGGTTTGTATTCAGCCCATAGCGCTTCATAGCTTCTGCCAGCCGAACGCTCATCTCGAAGTA
CTCGGCGTAGGTAATGTCCACCTCGATATGTGCGTCGGTAAAGGCGATGGTGCCGGGCACCAGGGCGTAG
CGCTTCATGGCTTTGTGCAGCTGCTCGCCGGCGGTCCCGTCTTCGAGTGGGTAGAATGGCGCTGGGCCCT
TCTTAATGTTTTTGGCATCTTCCATGGTGGCTTTACCAACAGTACCGGATTGCCAAGCTTGGGCTGCAGG
TCGAAAGGCCCGGAGATGAGGAAGAGGAGAACAGCGCGGCAGACGTGCGCTTTTGAAGCGTGCAGAATGC
CGGGCCTCCGGAGGACCTTCGGGCGCCCGCCCCGCCCCTGAGCCCGCCCCTGAGCCCGCCCCCGGACCCA
CCCCTTCCCAGCCTCTGAGCCCAGAAAGCGAAGGAGCAAAGCTGCTATTGGCCGCTGCCCCAAAGGCCTA
CCCGCTTCCATTGCTCAGCGGTGCTGTCCATCTGCACGAGACTAGTGAGACGTGCTACTTCCATTTGTCA
CGTCCTGCACGACGCGAGCTGCGGGGCGGGGGGGAACTTCCTGACTAGGGGAGGAGTAGAAGGTGGCGCG
AAGGGGCCACCAAAGAACGGAGCCGGTTGGCGCCTACCGGTGGATGTGGAATGTGTGCGAGGCCAGAGGC
CACTTGTGTAGCGCCAAGTGCCCAGCGGGGCTGCTAAAGCGCATGCTCCAGACTGCCTTGGGAAAAGCGC
CTCCCCTACCCGGTAGATCTCGATCCTCTACGCCGGACGCATCGTGGCCGGAGTACTGCGGTTTATCTCG
ATGGCTACGAGGGCAGACAGTAAGTGGATTTACCATAATCCCTTAATTGTACGCACCGCTAAAACGCGTT
CAGCGCGATCACGGCAGCAGACAGGTAAAAATGGCAACAAACCACCCGAAAAACTGCCGCAATCGCGCCT
GATAAATTTTAACCGTATGAATACCTATGCAACCAGAGGGTACAGGCCACATTACCCCCACTTAATCCAC
TGAAGCTGCCATTTTTCATGGTTTCACCATCCCAGCGAAGGGCCATCCAGCGTGCGTTCCTGTATTTCCG
GACTATAAAAGGATCTAGGTGAAGATCCTTTTTGATAATCTCATGACCAAAATCCCTTAACGTGAGTTTT
CGTTCCACTGAGCGTCAGACCCCGTAGAAAAGATCAAAGGATCTTC
